Addgene plasmid #173838: pPSU10-30-50-100
Purpose: Coexpresses 10, 30, 50 and 100 kD Penn State ladder proteins
Depositing lab: Song Tan. Depositing organization: Pennsylvania State University. Publication: The Penn State Protein Ladder system for inexpensive protein molecular weight markers. Santilli RT, Williamson JE 3rd, Shibata Y, Sowers RP, Fleischman AN, Tan S. Sci Rep. 2021 Aug 18;11(1):16703. doi: 10.1038/s41598-021-96051-x. PubMed 34408191.
Backbone
  Vector backbone: pST44
  Vector type: Bacterial Expression
Growth in bacteria
  Bacterial resistance: Ampicillin, 100 μg/mL
  Growth temperature: 37°C
  Growth strain: DH5alpha
  Copy number: Low Copy
Gene/Insert
  Gene/Insert name: STRHSTPAB
  Species: Synthetic
  Promoter: T7
  Cloning method: Restriction Enzyme; 5′ cloning site NdeI (unknown if destroyed); 3′ cloning site BsrGI (unknown if destroyed)
  Sequencing primers: 5′ T7; 3′ T7 Term
Terms and licenses: Academic/Nonprofit Terms; Industry Terms: Not Available to Industry
Depositor comments: also includes HSTPABPACS100BCBP + STRHSTPABMBP + STRHSTPABPACIL1bQRS
How to cite: pPSU10-30-50-100 was a gift from Song Tan (Addgene plasmid # 173838 ; http://n2t.net/addgene:173838 ; RRID:Addgene_173838)
