[The description below was written by a language model from this plasmid's Addgene catalogue record and pLannotate feature annotations shown in this document.]
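Description:
pPSU10-30-50-100 is a bacterial expression plasmid built on the pST44 polycistronic backbone. It coexpresses four synthetic proteins that serve as the 10, 30, 50 and 100 kD components of the Penn State Protein Ladder, a set of inexpensive molecular weight markers. The annotated sequence (about 8.1 kb) carries a ColE1/pBR322-type origin with the bom region and the rop gene, which fits the recorded low copy number. Selection is by ampicillin through the bla beta-lactamase gene under its own promoter.

The payload is organised as a single T7-driven transcription unit. One T7 promoter lies upstream and one T7 terminator downstream, and between them are four open reading frames, each preceded by its own bacteriophage T7 gene 10 ribosome binding site, so all four proteins are translated from a shared message. In order, the annotated cassettes are:

1. A His-tagged fusion containing cytosolic maltose binding protein.
2. A His-tagged fusion of a staphylococcal protein A fragment, a human IL-1β fragment and E. coli glutaminyl-tRNA synthetase (glnS), the largest of the four.
3. A His-tagged protein A fragment joined to human S100B and a calmodulin-binding peptide.
4. A short His-tagged protein A fragment, which appears to correspond to the listed insert STRHSTPAB.

By coding length these plausibly correspond to the 50, 100, 30 and 10 kD markers respectively, although the record does not state the assignment. The His tags should permit metal-affinity purification. The immunoglobulin-binding protein A domains would be expected to let the markers be seen with antibodies on Western blots, though the record does not spell this out. The insert names suggest an additional Strep-type tag, but the feature table does not annotate one. Expression requires a host that supplies T7 RNA polymerase.
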