Features (pLannotate 1.2.2; 28 found; start..end, strand, type, name):
     27..45      +  promoter       T7 promoter: promoter for bacteriophage T7 RNA polymerase
     77..99      +  RBS            RBS: efficient ribosome binding site from bacteriophage T7 gene 10 (Olins and Rangwala, 1989)
    158..178     +  CDS            8xHis (fragment): 8xHis affinity tag
    377..1474    +  CDS            MBP: maltose binding protein from E. coli; malE (mutated); This version of the gene does not encode a signal sequence, so MBP will remain in the cytosol.
   1498..1520    -  CDS            lacZα (fragment): LacZα fragment of β-galactosidase; lacZ fragment
   1529..1551    +  RBS            RBS: efficient ribosome binding site from bacteriophage T7 gene 10 (Olins and Rangwala, 1989)
   1610..1630    +  CDS            8xHis (fragment): 8xHis affinity tag
   1649..1993    +  CDS            spa (fragment): SPA_STAAE - Experimental evidence at protein level: Swiss-Prot protein existence level 1. Plays a role in the inhibition of the host innate and adaptive immune responses. Possesses five immunoglobulin-binding domains that capture both the fragment crystallizable region (Fc region) and the Fab region (part of Ig that identifies antigen) of immunoglobulins (By similarity). In turn, Staphylococcus aureus is protected from phagocytic killing via inhibition of Ig Fc region. In addition, the host elicited B-cell response is prevented due to a decrease of antibody-secreting cell proliferation that en
   2036..2494    +  CDS            IL1B (fragment): IL1B_HUMAN - Also known as IL1F2. Experimental evidence at protein level: Swiss-Prot protein existence level 1. Potent proinflammatory cytokine. Initially discovered as the major endogenous pyrogen, induces prostaglandin synthesis, neutrophil influx and activation, T-cell activation and cytokine production, B- cell activation and antibody production, and fibroblast proliferation and collagen production. Promotes Th17 differentiation of T-cells. Synergizes with IL12/interleukin-12 to induce IFNG synthesis from T- helper 1 (Th1) cells (PubMed:10653850). Plays a role in angiogenesis by inducing V
   2549..4195    +  CDS            glnS: SYQ_ECOLI - Experimental evidence at protein level: Swiss-Prot protein existence level 1. From Escherichia coli (strain K12).
   4211..4229    -  CDS            lacZα (fragment): LacZα fragment of β-galactosidase; lacZ fragment
   4242..4264    +  RBS            RBS: efficient ribosome binding site from bacteriophage T7 gene 10 (Olins and Rangwala, 1989)
   4293..4313    +  CDS            capTEV™ (fragment): composite tag for in vivo biotinylation, TEV protease cleavage, and 6xHis tagging
   4317..4661    +  CDS            spa (fragment): SPA_STAAE - Experimental evidence at protein level: Swiss-Prot protein existence level 1. Plays a role in the inhibition of the host innate and adaptive immune responses. Possesses five immunoglobulin-binding domains that capture both the fragment crystallizable region (Fc region) and the Fab region (part of Ig that identifies antigen) of immunoglobulins (By similarity). In turn, Staphylococcus aureus is protected from phagocytic killing via inhibition of Ig Fc region. In addition, the host elicited B-cell response is prevented due to a decrease of antibody-secreting cell proliferation that en
   4716..4988    +  CDS            S100B: S100B_HUMAN - Experimental evidence at protein level: Swiss-Prot protein existence level 1. Weakly binds calcium but binds zinc very tightly-distinct binding sites with different affinities exist for both ions on each monomer. Physiological concentrations of potassium ion antagonize the binding of both divalent cations, especially affecting high-affinity calcium-binding sites. Binds to and initiates the activation of STK38 by releasing autoinhibitory intramolecular interactions within the kinase. Interaction with AGER after myocardial infarction may play a role in myocyte apoptosis by activati
   4995..5072    +  CDS            CBP: calmodulin-binding peptide derived from skeletal muscle myosin light chain kinase; binds calmodulin with nanomolar affinity in the presence of calcium
   5122..5144    +  RBS            RBS: efficient ribosome binding site from bacteriophage T7 gene 10 (Olins and Rangwala, 1989)
   5203..5223    +  CDS            8xHis (fragment): 8xHis affinity tag
   5242..5415    +  CDS            spa (fragment): SPA_STAAE - Experimental evidence at protein level: Swiss-Prot protein existence level 1. Plays a role in the inhibition of the host innate and adaptive immune responses. Possesses five immunoglobulin-binding domains that capture both the fragment crystallizable region (Fc region) and the Fab region (part of Ig that identifies antigen) of immunoglobulins (By similarity). In turn, Staphylococcus aureus is protected from phagocytic killing via inhibition of Ig Fc region. In addition, the host elicited B-cell response is prevented due to a decrease of antibody-secreting cell proliferation that en
   5456..5505    +  CDS            SET1 (fragment): solubility-enhancement tag derived from T7 phage gene 10B
   5513..5560    +  terminator     T7 terminator: transcription terminator for bacteriophage T7 RNA polymerase
   5627..5718    +  promoter       AmpR promoter: bla
   5719..6576    +  CDS            bla: BLAT_ECOLX - Experimental evidence at protein level: Swiss-Prot protein existence level 1. TEM-type are the most prevalent beta-lactamases in enterobacteria; they hydrolyze the beta-lactam bond in susceptible beta-lactam antibiotics, thus conferring resistance to penicillins and cephalosporins. TEM-3 and TEM-4 are capable of hydrolyzing cefotaxime and ceftazidime. TEM-5 is capable of hydrolyzing ceftazidime. TEM-6 is capable of hydrolyzing ceftazidime and aztreonam. TEM-8/CAZ-2, TEM- 16/CAZ-7 and TEM-24/CAZ-6 are markedly active against ceftazidime. IRT- 4 shows resistance to beta-lactamase in
   6583..6622    +  terminator     fd terminator: central terminator from bacteriophage fd (Otsuka and Kunisawa, 1982)
   6653..7241    +  rep_origin     ori: high-copy-number ColE1/pMB1/pBR322/pUC origin of replication
   7427..7566    -  misc_feature   bom: basis of mobility region from pBR322
   7668..7859    -  CDS            rop: Rop protein, which maintains plasmids at low copy number; rop
   7899..8009    +  CDS            mbeC (fragment): MBEC_ECOLX - Experimental evidence at protein level: Swiss-Prot protein existence level 1. Required for efficient mobilization of ColE1 plasmid and is thus essential to promote the specific transfer of the plasmid during conjugation. Probably functions by inducing DNA bending, helping the MbeA relaxase to melt the DNA around the nic site and cleave the phosphodiester bond. Binds specifically double-stranded DNA (dsDNA) containing the ColE1 oriT but does not recognize the inverted repeat (IR). From Escherichia coli.
>Addgene plasmid #173838 | pPSU10-30-50-100 | addgene full sequence | sequence record 339996 | Addgene NGS Result
GGCACCATGCATCGATCCCGCGAAATTAATACGACTCACTATAGGGAGACCACAACGGTTTCCCTCTAGA
AATAATTTTGTTTAACTTTAAGAAGGAGATATACATATGGCAAGCTGGTCACATCCGCAGTTTGAAAAAG
GTAGCAGTCATCATCACCACCATCACCATCATCATCACAGCAGCGGTAGCGGTAGCGCAGATAACAAATT
TAACAAAGAACAGCAGAACGCCTTCTACGAAATTCTGCATCTGCCGAATCTGAATGAAGAACAGCGTAAT
GGTTTTATCCAGAGCCTGAAAGATGATCCGAGCCAGAGCGCAAATCTGCTGGCCGAAGCAAAAAAACTGA
ATGATGCACAGGCACCGAAAGGATCTAAAATCGAAGAAGGTAAACTGGTAATCTGGATTAACGGCGATAA
AGGCTATAACGGTCTCGCTGAAGTCGGTAAGAAATTCGAGAAAGATACCGGAATTAAAGTCACCGTTGAG
CACCCGGATAAACTGGAAGAGAAATTCCCACAGGTTGCGGCAACTGGCGATGGCCCTGACATTATCTTCT
GGGCACACGACCGCTTTGGTGGCTACGCTCAATCTGGCCTGTTGGCTGAAATCACCCCGGACAAAGCGTT
CCAGGACAAGCTGTATCCGTTTACCTGGGATGCCGTACGTTACAACGGCAAGCTGATTGCTTACCCGATC
GCTGTTGAAGCGTTATCGCTGATTTATAACAAGGATCTGCTGCCGAACCCGCCAAAAACCTGGGAAGAGA
TCCCGGCGCTGGATAAAGAACTGAAAGCGAAAGGTAAGAGCGCGCTGATGTTCAACCTGCAAGAACCGTA
CTTCACCTGGCCGCTGATTGCTGCTGACGGGGGTTATGCGTTCAAGTATGAAAACGGCAAGTACGACATT
AAAGACGTGGGCGTGGATAACGCTGGCGCGAAAGCGGGTCTGACCTTCCTGGTTGACCTGATTAAAAACA
AACACATGAATGCAGACACCGATTACTCCATCGCAGAAGCTGCCTTTAATAAAGGCGAAACAGCGATGAC
CATCAACGGCCCGTGGGCATGGTCCAACATCGACACCAGCAAAGTGAATTATGGTGTAACGGTACTGCCG
ACCTTCAAGGGTCAACCATCCAAACCGTTCGTTGGCGTGCTGAGCGCAGGTATTAACGCCGCCAGTCCGA
ACAAAGAGCTGGCGAAAGAGTTCCTCGAAAACTATCTGCTGACTGATGAAGGTCTGGAAGCGGTTAATAA
AGACAAACCGCTGGGTGCCGTAGCGCTGAAGTCTTACGAGGAAGAGTTGGCGAAAGATCCACGTATTGCC
GCCACCATGGAAAACGCCCAGAAAGGTGAAATCATGCCGAACATCCCGCAGATGTCCGCTTTCTGGTATG
CCGTGCGTACTGCGGTGATCAACGCCGCCAGCGGTCGTCAGACTGTCGATGAAGCCCTGAAAGACGCGCA
GACTAACTAATGTACAAGATCCAGATCTTGTAAAACGACGGCCAGTGAATTCAATAATTTTGTTTAACTT
TAAGAAGGAGATATACATATGGCAAGCTGGTCACATCCGCAGTTTGAAAAAGGTAGCAGTCATCATCACC
ACCATCACCATCATCATCACAGCAGCGGTAGCGGTAGCGCAGATAACAAATTTAACAAAGAACAGCAGAA
CGCCTTCTACGAAATTCTGCATCTGCCGAATCTGAATGAAGAACAGCGTAATGGTTTTATCCAGAGCCTG
AAAGATGATCCGAGCCAGAGCGCAAATCTGCTGGCCGAAGCAAAAAAACTGAATGATGCACAGGCACCGA
AAGGATCTGCTGATAACAAATTTAACAAAGAGCAACAAAACGCCTTTTACGAGATCCTGCATTTACCGAA
CCTGACCGAGGAACAGCGCAACGGCTTTATTCAGTCACTGAAAGACGACCCGAGTGTGAGCAAAGAAATT
CTGGCAGAGGCCAAAAAGCTGAACGATGCCCAAGCTCCGAAAGGATCCGGTAGCAGCGGTAGCAGTGGTT
CAAGCGCACCGGTTCGTAGCCTGAATTGTACCCTGCGTGATAGCCAGCAGAAAAGCCTGGTTATGAGTGG
TCCGTATGAACTGAAAGCACTGCATCTGCAAGGTCAGGATATGGAACAGCAGGTTGTTTTTAGCATGAGC
TTTGTTCAGGGTGAAGAAAGCAATGATAAAATTCCGGTTGCACTGGGTCTGAAAGAGAAAAATCTGTATC
TGAGCTGCGTGCTGAAAGATGATAAACCGACCTTACAGCTGGAAAGCGTTGATCCGAAAAACTACCCGAA
AAAGAAAATGGAAAAACGCTTTGTGTTCAACAAAATCGAGATCAACAACAAACTTGAGTTTGAGAGCGCA
CAGTTTCCGAATTGGTATATTAGCACCAGCCAGGCCGAAAATATGCCGGTTTTTTTAGGTGGCACCAAAG
GTGGCCAGGATATTACCGATTTTACCATGCAGTTTGTGTCCAGCGCCGGCGAAGGTCAGGGCCAGGGTCA
AGGTGAAGGTTCCGGCAGTGAGGCAGAAGCCCGCCCGACTAACTTTATCCGTCAGATCATCGATGAAGAT
CTGGCCAGTGGTAAGCACACCACAGTACACACCCGTTTCCCGCCGGAGCCGAATGGCTATCTGCATATTG
GCCATGCGAAATCTATCTGCCTGAACTTCGGGATCGCCCAGGACTATAAAGGCCAGTGCAACCTGCGTTT
CGACGACACTAACCCGGTAAAAGAAGATATCGAGTATGTTGAGTCGATCAAAAACGACGTAGAGTGGTTA
GGTTTTCACTGGTCTGGTAACGTCCGTTACTCCTCCGATTATTTTGATCAGCTCCACGCCTATGCGATCG
AACTGATCAATAAAGGCCTGGCGTACGTTGATGAACTGACGCCGGAACAGATCCGCGAATACCGCGGCAC
CCTGACGCAACCGGGTAAAAACAGCCCGTACCGCGACCGCAGCGTTGAAGAGAACCTGGCGCTGTTCGAA
AAAATGCGTGCCGGTGGTTTTGAAGAAGGTAAAGCCTGCCTGCGTGCGAAAATCGACATGGCTTCACCGT
TTATCGTGATGCGCGATCCGGTGCTGTACCGTATTAAATTTGCTGAACACCACCAGACTGGCAACAAGTG
GTGCATCTACCCGATGTACGACTTCACCCACTGCATCAGCGATGCCCTGGAAGGTATTACGCACTCTCTG
TGTACGCTTGAGTTCCAGGACAACCGTCGTCTGTACGACTGGGTACTGGACAACATCACGATTCCTGTTC
ACCCGCGCCAGTATGAGTTCTCGCGCCTGAATCTGGAATACACCGTGATGTCCAAGCGTAAGTTGAACCT
GCTGGTGACCGACAAGCACGTTGAAGGCTGGGATGACCCGCGTATGCCGACCATTTCCGGTCTGCGTCGT
CGTGGTTACACTGCGGCTTCTATTCGTGAGTTCTGCAAACGCATCGGCGTGACCAAGCAGGACAACACCA
TTGAGATGGCGTCGCTGGAATCCTGCATCCGTGAAGATCTCAACGAAAATGCGCCGCGCGCAATGGCGGT
TATCGATCCGGTGAAACTGGTTATCGAAAACTATCAGGGCGAAGGCGAAATGGTTACCATGCCGAACCAT
CCGAACAAACCGGAAATGGGCAGCCGTCAGGTGCCGTTTAGCGGTGAGATTTGGATTGATCGCGCCGATT
TCCGCGAAGAAGCTAACAAGCAGTACAAACGTCTGGTGCTGGGTAAAGAAGTGCGTCTGCGTAATGCTTA
TGTGATTAAGGCAGAACGTGTCGAGAAAGATGCCGAAGGTAATATCACCACCATCTTCTGTACTTATGAC
GCCGATACCTTAAGCAAAGATCCGGCAGATGGTCGTAAAGTCAAAGGTGTTATTCACTGGGTGAGCGCGG
CACATGCGCTGCCGGTTGAAATCCGTTTGTATGACCGTCTGTTCAGCGTGCCTAACCCAGGTGCTGCGGA
TGATTTCCTGTCGGTGATTAACCCGGAATCGCTGGTGATCAAACAGGGCTTTGCTGAACCGTCGCTGAAA
GATGCGGTTGCGGGTAAAGCATTCCAGTTTGAGCGTGAAGGTTACTTCTGCCTCGATAGCCGCCATTCTA
CGGCGGAAAAACCGGTATTTAACCGCACCGTTGGGCTGCGTGATACCTGGGCGAAAGTAGGCGAGTAATG
TACAAAGCTTCGCCAGGGTTTTCCCAGTCGAGCTCAATAATTTTGTTTAACTTTAAGAAGGAGATATACA
TATGGGTAGTCATCATCACCACCATCACCATCATCATCATGGTAGCGCAGATAACAAGTTCAATAAAGAA
CAGCAGAACGCCTTCTATGAAATTCTGCATCTGCCGAATCTGAATGAAGAACAGCGTAATGGTTTTATCC
AGAGCCTGAAAGATGATCCGAGCCAGAGCGCAAATCTGCTGGCCGAAGCAAAAAAACTGAATGATGCACA
GGCACCGAAAGGATCCGCTGATAACAAATTTAACAAAGAGCAACAAAACGCCTTTTACGAGATCCTGCAT
TTACCGAACCTGACCGAGGAACAGCGCAACGGCTTTATTCAGTCACTGAAAGACGACCCGAGTGTGAGCA
AAGAAATTCTGGCAGAGGCCAAAAAGCTGAACGATGCCCAAGCTCCGGCCGGAGGTAGCGGTAGCGGTTC
AGGTTCTGGTTCAGGTAGTGGTAGCAGCGAACTGGAAAAAGCAATGGTTGCACTGATTGATGTGTTTCAT
CAGTATAGCGGTCGTGAAGGCGATAAACACAAACTGAAAAAAAGCGAGCTGAAAGAGCTGATCAATAACG
AACTGAGCCATTTTCTGGAAGAGATCAAAGAACAAGAGGTGGTGGATAAAGTTATGGAAACCCTGGATAA
TGATGGTGATGGTGAATGCGATTTTCAAGAGTTTATGGCATTTGTTGCAATGGTTACCACCGCCTGTCAT
GAATTTTTTGAACACGAAGCCGGCAAGCGACGATGGAAAAAGAATTTCATAGCCGTCTCAGCAGCCAACC
GCTTTAAGAAAATCTCATCCTCCGGGGCACTTCTGTAATGTACAGGTACCAGCGGATAACAATTTCACAT
CCGGAAATAATTTTGTTTAACTTTAAGAAGGAGATATACATATGGCAAGCTGGTCACATCCGCAGTTTGA
AAAAGGTAGCAGTCATCATCACCACCATCACCATCATCATCACAGCAGCGGTAGCGGTAGCGCAGATAAC
AAATTTAACAAAGAACAGCAGAACGCCTTCTACGAAATTCTGCATCTGCCGAATCTGAATGAAGAACAGC
GTAATGGTTTTATCCAGAGCCTGAAAGATGATCCGAGCCAGAGCGCAAATCTGCTGGCCGAAGCAAAAAA
ACTGAATGATGCACAGGCACCGAAAGGATCCTAAGCCGGCTGTACAACGCGTCTCGAGAGATCCGGCTGC
TAACAAAGCCCGAAAGGAAGCTGAGTTGGCTGCTGCCACCGCTGAGCAATAACTAGCATAACCCCTTGGG
GCCTCTAAACGGGTCTTGAGGGGTTTTTTGCTGAAAGGAGGAACTATATCCGACTAGTAGCCCGCCTAAT
GAGCGGGCTTTTTTTTAATTCCCCTATTTGTTTATTTTTCTAAATACATTCAAATATGTATCCGCTCATG
AGACAATAACCCTGATAAATGCTTCAATAATATTGAAAAAGGAAGAGTATGAGTATTCAACATTTCCGTG
TCGCCCTTATTCCCTTTTTTGCGGCATTTTGCCTTCCTGTTTTTGCTCACCCAGAAACGCTCGTGAAAGT
AAAAGACGCAGAGGACCAATTGGGGGCACGAGTGGGATACATAGAACTGGACTTGAATAGCGGTAAAATC
CTTGAGAGTTTTCGCCCTGAAGAGCGTTTTCCAATGATGAGCACTTTCAAAGTTCTGCTATGTGGAGCAG
TATTATCCCGTGTAGATGCGGGGCAAGAGCAACTCGGACGACGAATACACTATTCGCAGAATGACTTGGT
TGAATACTCCCCAGTGACAGAAAAGCACCTTACGGACGGAATGACGGTAAGAGAATTATGTAGTGCCGCC
ATAACGATGAGTGATAACACTGCGGCGAACTTACTTCTGACAACCATCGGTGGACCGAAGGAATTAACCG
CTTTTTTGCACAATATGGGAGACCATGTAACTCGCCTTGACCGTTGGGAACCAGAACTGAATGAAGCCAT
ACCAAACGACGAGCGAGACACCACAATGCCTGCGGCAATGGCAACAACATTACGCAAACTATTAACTGGC
GAACTACTTACTCTGGCTTCACGGCAACAATTAATAGACTGGCTTGAAGCGGATAAAGTTGCAGGACCAC
TACTGCGTTCGGCACTTCCTGCTGGCTGGTTTATTGCTGATAAATCTGGGGCAGGAGAGCGTGGTTCACG
GGGTATCATTGCCGCACTTGGACCAGATGGTAAGCCTTCCCGTATCGTAGTTATCTACACGACGGGTAGT
CAGGCAACTATGGACGAACGAAATAGACAGATTGCTGAAATAGGGGCTTCACTGATTAAGCATTGGTAAA
CCGATACAATTAAAGGCTCCTTTTGGAGCCTTTTTTTTTGGACGGACCGGTAGAAAAGATCAAAGGATCT
TCTTGAGATCCTTTTTTTCTGCGCGTAATCTGCTGCTTGCAAACAAAAAAACCACCGCTACCAGCGGTGG
TTTGTTTGCCGGATCAAGAGCTACCAACTCTTTTTCCGAAGGTAACTGGCTTCAGCAGAGCGCAGATACC
AAATACTGTCCTTCTAGTGTAGCCGTAGTTAGGCCACCACTTCAAGAACTCTGTAGCACCGCCTACATAC
CTCGCTCTGCTAATCCTGTTACCAGTGGCTGCTGCCAGTGGCGATAAGTCGTGTCTTACCGGGTTGGACT
CAAGACGATAGTTACCGGATAAGGCGCAGCGGTCGGGCTGAACGGGGGGTTCGTGCACACAGCCCAGCTT
GGAGCGAACGACCTACACCGAACTGAGATACCTACAGCGTGAGCTATGAGAAAGCGCCACGCTTCCCGAA
GGGAGAAAGGCGGACAGGTATCCGGTAAGCGGCAGGGTCGGAACAGGAGAGCGCACGAGGGAGCTTCCAG
GGGGAAACGCCTGGTATCTTTATAGTCCTGTCGGGTTTCGCCACCTCTGACTTGAGCGTCGATTTTTGTG
ATGCTCGTCAGGGGGGCGGAGCCTATGGAAAAACGCCAGCAACGCGGCCTTTTTACGGTTCCTGGCCTTT
TGCTGGCCTTTTGCTCACATGTTCTTTCCTGCGTTATCCCCTGATTCTGTGGATAACCGTATTACCGCCT
TTGAGTGAGCTGATACCGCTCGCCGCAGCCGAACGACCGAGCGCAGCGAGTCAGTGAGCGAGGAAGCGGA
AGAGCGCCTGATGCGGTATTTTCTCCTTACGCATCTGTGCGGTATTTCACACCGCAATGGTGCACTCTCA
GTACAATCTGCTCTGATGCCGCATAGTTAAGCCAGTATACACTCCGCTATCGCTACGTGACTGGGTCATG
GCTGCGCCCCGACACCCGCCAACACCCGCTGACGCGCCCTGACGGGCTTGTCTGCTCCCGGCATCCGCTT
ACAGACAAGCTGTGACCGTCTCCGGGAGCTGCATGTGTCAGAGGTTTTCACCGTCATCACCGAAACGCGC
GAGGCAGCTGCGGTAAAGCTCATCAGCGTGGTCGTGAAGCGATTCACAGATGTCTGCCTGTTCATCCGCG
TCCAGCTCGTTGAGTTTCTCCAGAAGCGTTAATGTCTGGCTTCTGATAAAGCGGGCCATGTTAAGGGCGG
TTTTTTCCTGTTTGGTCACTGATGCCTCCGTGTAAGGGGGATTTCTGTTCATGGGGTAATGATACCGATG
AAACGAGAGAGGATGCTCACGATACGGGTTACTGATGATGAACATGCCCGGTTACTGGAACGTTGTGAGG
GTAAACAACTGGCGGTATGGATGCGGCGGGACCAGAGAAAAATCACTCAGGGTCAATGCCAGCGCTTCGT
TAATACAGATGTAGGTGTT
